Addgene plasmid #90389: pLminP_Luc2P_RE50
Purpose: PPARg/RARa - PPARg gene reporter
Depositing lab: Ramnik Xavier. Depositing organization: Broad Institute. Publication: Simultaneous Pathway Activity Inference and Gene Expression Analysis Using RNA Sequencing. O'Connell DJ, Kolde R, Sooknah M, Graham DB, Sundberg TB, Latorre IJ, Mikkelsen TS, Xavier RJ. Cell Syst. 2016 May 25;2(5):323-34. doi: 10.1016/j.cels.2016.04.011. Epub 2016 May 19. PubMed 27211859.
Backbone
  Vector backbone: pLenti7.3
  Backbone manufacturer: Thermo Fisher
  Backbone size w/o insert (bp): 7251
  Total vector size (bp): 9293
  Vector type: Lentiviral
  Selectable markers: eGFP
Growth in bacteria
  Bacterial resistance: Ampicillin, 100 μg/mL
  Growth temperature: 37°C
  Growth strain: NEB Stable
  Copy number: High Copy
Gene/Insert
  Gene/Insert name: Firefly luciferase (alt name: Luc2P)
  Species: P. pyralis
  Insert size (bp): 1776
  Promoter: ACO1
  Cloning method: Gibson Cloning
  Sequencing primers: 5′ GGTACAGTGCAGGGGAAAGA
Resource information
  A portion of this plasmid was derived from a plasmid made by: pGL4.29 reporter vector (Promega)
Terms and licenses: Academic/Nonprofit Terms; Industry Terms: Not Available to Industry
How to cite: pLminP_Luc2P_RE50 was a gift from Ramnik Xavier (Addgene plasmid # 90389 ; http://n2t.net/addgene:90389 ; RRID:Addgene_90389)
