[The description below was written by a language model from this plasmid's Addgene catalogue record and pLannotate feature annotations shown in this document.]
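Description:
pLminP_Luc2P_RE50 is a lentiviral transcriptional reporter built on the pLenti7.3 backbone, designed to read out PPARγ/RARα pathway activity. It is propagated in E. coli through a high-copy ColE1/pUC-type origin with ampicillin resistance (AmpR), and it also carries an f1 origin and remnants of a lac/T7/T3 cloning region. The viral portion has a third-generation-style layout. An RSV promoter fused to a truncated HIV-1 5' LTR drives genomic RNA production in packaging cells. This is followed by the Ψ packaging signal with a partial gag fragment, the Rev response element for nuclear export, and the cPPT/CTS. A ΔU3 self-inactivating 3' LTR silences the viral promoter after integration. An SV40 poly(A) signal and SV40 origin lie just outside the 3' LTR.

The reporter cassette places a minimal TATA-box promoter (minP), which has low basal activity, upstream of the synthetic firefly luciferase luc2. The luciferase is fused to an hPEST degradation sequence (Luc2P), which shortens its half-life so that signal follows changes in transcription more closely. This part of the plasmid derives from a pGL4.29-type reporter vector. The catalogue lists the promoter as ACO1, which presumably refers to the response element cloned ahead of minP. The feature table does not annotate any such element, although there is an unannotated gap between the cPPT and minP where it could sit. A WPRE follows the luciferase, and a separate SV40 promoter drives Emerald GFP, so transduced cells can be identified or sorted by fluorescence rather than by drug selection. The plasmid appears to be one member of a numbered series of response-element reporters used to infer pathway activity. The sequenced record is slightly shorter than the catalogued total size.
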