Features (pLannotate 1.2.2; 28 found; start..end, strand, type, name):
      3..229     +  promoter       RSV promoter: Rous sarcoma virus enhancer/promoter
    230..410     +  LTR            5' LTR (truncated): truncated 5' long terminal repeat (LTR) from HIV-1
    457..582     +  misc_feature   HIV-1 Ψ: packaging signal of human immunodeficiency virus type 1
    566..929     +  CDS            HIV-1 gag (fragment): gag protein from human immunodeficiency virus 1; gag
   1075..1308    +  misc_feature   RRE: The Rev response element (RRE) of HIV-1 allows for Rev-dependent mRNA export from the nucleus to the cytoplasm.
   1685..1785    +  CDS            Rev (fragment): human immunodeficiency virus 1 (HIV-1) Rev protein; rev; enhances nuclear export of unspliced and incompletely spliced viral mRNAs
   1804..1921    +  misc_feature   cPPT/CTS: central polypurine tract and central termination sequence of HIV-1
   2108..2139    +  promoter       minP: minimal TATA-box promoter with low basal activity
   2172..3821    +  CDS            luciferase: firefly luciferase synthetic luc2 version of the luciferase gene
   3825..3944    +  CDS            hPEST: PEST degradation sequence from mouse ornithine decarboxylase human codon-optimized
   4036..4624    +  misc_feature   WPRE: woodchuck hepatitis virus posttranscriptional regulatory element
   4639..4955    +  promoter       SV40 promoter: SV40 enhancer and early promoter
   5006..5725    +  CDS            EmGFP: Emerald GFP mammalian codon-optimized
   5724..5795    +  CDS            nef (fragment): NEF_HV1Z2 - Experimental evidence at protein level: Swiss-Prot protein existence level 1. Extracellular Nef protein targets CD4(+) T-lymphocytes for apoptosis by interacting with CXCR4 surface receptors. From Human immunodeficiency virus type 1 group M subtype D (isolate Z2/CDC-Z34) (HIV-1).
   5797..6030    +  LTR            3' LTR (ΔU3): self-inactivating 3' long terminal repeat (LTR) from HIV-1
   6102..6223    +  polyA_signal   SV40 poly(A) signal: SV40 polyadenylation signal
   6263..6398    +  rep_origin     SV40 ori: SV40 origin of replication
   6419..6437    -  promoter       T7 promoter: promoter for bacteriophage T7 RNA polymerase
   6445..6600    +  CDS            lacZα (fragment): LacZα fragment of β-galactosidase; lacZ fragment
   6605..7033    +  rep_origin     f1 ori (sequence partly withheld): f1 bacteriophage origin of replication; arrow indicates direction of (+) strand synthesis
   7086..7190    +  promoter       AmpR promoter: bla
   7191..8051    +  CDS            AmpR: β-lactamase; bla; confers resistance to ampicillin, carbenicillin, and related antibiotics
   8222..8810    +  rep_origin     ori: high-copy-number ColE1/pMB1/pBR322/pUC origin of replication
   8993..9085    +  CDS            lacI (fragment): lac repressor; lacI; The lac repressor binds to the lac operator to inhibit transcription in E. coli. This inhibition can be relieved by adding lactose or isopropyl-β-D-thiogalactopyranoside (IPTG).
   9098..9119    +  protein_bind   CAP binding site: CAP binding activates transcription in the presence of cAMP. E. coli catabolite activator protein
   9134..9164    +  promoter       lac promoter: promoter for the E. coli lac operon
   9172..9188    +  protein_bind   lac operator: The lac repressor binds to the lac operator to inhibit transcription in E. coli. This inhibition can be relieved by adding lactose or isopropyl-β-D-thiogalactopyranoside (IPTG). lac repressor encoded by lacI
   9233..9251    +  promoter       T3 promoter: promoter for bacteriophage T3 RNA polymerase
>Addgene plasmid #90389 | pLminP_Luc2P_RE50 | addgene full sequence | sequence record 359756 | Addgene NGS Result
AATGTAGTCTTATGCAATACTCTTGTAGTCTTGCAACATGGTAACGATGAGTTAGCAACATGCCTTACAA
GGAGAGAAAAAGCACCGTGCATGCCGATTGGTGGAAGTAAGGTGGTACGATCGTGCCTTATTAGGAAGGC
AACAGACGGGTCTGACATGGATTGGACGAACCACTGAATTGCCGCATTGCAGAGATATTGTATTTAAGTG
CCTAGCTCGATACATAAACGGGTCTCTCTGGTTAGACCAGATCTGAGCCTGGGAGCTCTCTGGCTAACTA
GGGAACCCACTGCTTAAGCCTCAATAAAGCTTGCCTTGAGTGCTTCAAGTAGTGTGTGCCCGTCTGTTGT
GTGACTCTGGTAACTAGAGATCCCTCAGACCCTTTTAGTCAGTGTGGAAAATCTCTAGCAGTGGCGCCCG
AACAGGGACTTGAAAGCGAAAGGGAAACCAGAGGAGCTCTCTCGACGCAGGACTCGGCTTGCTGAAGCGC
GCACGGCAAGAGGCGAGGGGCGGCGACTGGTGAGTACGCCAAAAATTTTGACTAGCGGAGGCTAGAAGGA
GAGAGATGGGTGCGAGAGCGTCAGTATTAAGCGGGGGAGAATTAGATCGCGATGGGAAAAAATTCGGTTA
AGGCCAGGGGGAAAGAAAAAATATAAATTAAAACATATAGTATGGGCAAGCAGGGAGCTAGAACGATTCG
CAGTTAATCCTGGCCTGTTAGAAACATCAGAAGGCTGTAGACAAATACTGGGACAGCTACAACCATCCCT
TCAGACAGGATCAGAAGAACTTAGATCATTATATAATACAGTAGCAACCCTCTATTGTGTGCATCAAAGG
ATAGAGATAAAAGACACCAAGGAAGCTTTAGACAAGATAGAGGAAGAGCAAAACAAAAGTAAGACCACCG
CACAGCAAGCGGCCGCTGATCTTCAGACCTGGAGGAGGAGATATGAGGGACAATTGGAGAAGTGAATTAT
ATAAATATAAAGTAGTAAAAATTGAACCATTAGGAGTAGCACCCACCAAGGCAAAGAGAAGAGTGGTGCA
GAGAGAAAAAAGAGCAGTGGGAATAGGAGCTTTGTTCCTTGGGTTCTTGGGAGCAGCAGGAAGCACTATG
GGCGCAGCGTCAATGACGCTGACGGTACAGGCCAGACAATTATTGTCTGGTATAGTGCAGCAGCAGAACA
ATTTGCTGAGGGCTATTGAGGCGCAACAGCATCTGTTGCAACTCACAGTCTGGGGCATCAAGCAGCTCCA
GGCAAGAATCCTGGCTGTGGAAAGATACCTAAAGGATCAACAGCTCCTGGGGATTTGGGGTTGCTCTGGA
AAACTCATTTGCACCACTGCTGTGCCTTGGAATGCTAGTTGGAGTAATAAATCTCTGGAACAGATTTGGA
ATCACACGACCTGGATGGAGTGGGACAGAGAAATTAACAATTACACAAGCTTAATACACTCCTTAATTGA
AGAATCGCAAAACCAGCAAGAAAAGAATGAACAAGAATTATTGGAATTAGATAAATGGGCAAGTTTGTGG
AATTGGTTTAACATAACAAATTGGCTGTGGTATATAAAATTATTCATAATGATAGTAGGAGGCTTGGTAG
GTTTAAGAATAGTTTTTGCTGTACTTTCTATAGTGAATAGAGTTAGGCAGGGATATTCACCATTATCGTT
TCAGACCCACCTCCCAACCCCGAGGGGACCCGACAGGCCCGAAGGAATAGAAGAAGAAGGTGGAGAGAGA
GACAGAGACAGATCCATTCGATTAGTGAACGGATCTCGACGGTATCGGTTAACTTTTAAAAGAAAAGGGG
GGATTGGGGGGTACAGTGCAGGGGAAAGAATAGTAGACATAATAGCAACAGACATACAAACTAAAGAATT
ACAAAAACAAATTACAAAAATTCAAAATTTTATCGATCGCACCAGCGTGTGGATCCCTTTCCCGAACGTG
ACCTTTGTCCTGGTCCCCTTTTGCTCCTTTCCCGAACGTGACCTTTGTCCTGGTCCCCTTTTGCTCCTTT
CCCGAACGTGACCTTTGTCCTGGTCCCCTTTTGCTGATCCGAGAACAGATCTGGCCTCGGCGGCCAAGCT
TAGACACTAGAGGGTATATAATGGAAGCTCGACTTCCAGCTTGGCAATCCGGTACTGTTGGTAAAGCCAC
CATGGAAGATGCCAAAAACATTAAGAAGGGCCCAGCGCCATTCTACCCACTCGAAGACGGGACCGCCGGC
GAGCAGCTGCACAAAGCCATGAAGCGCTACGCCCTGGTGCCCGGCACCATCGCCTTTACCGACGCACATA
TCGAGGTGGACATTACCTACGCCGAGTACTTCGAGATGAGCGTTCGGCTGGCAGAAGCTATGAAGCGCTA
TGGGCTGAATACAAACCATCGGATCGTGGTGTGCAGCGAGAATAGCTTGCAGTTCTTCATGCCCGTGTTG
GGTGCCCTGTTCATCGGTGTGGCTGTGGCCCCAGCTAACGACATCTACAACGAGCGCGAGCTGCTGAACA
GCATGGGCATCAGCCAGCCCACCGTCGTATTCGTGAGCAAGAAAGGGCTGCAAAAGATCCTCAACGTGCA
AAAGAAGCTACCGATCATACAAAAGATCATCATCATGGATAGCAAGACCGACTACCAGGGCTTCCAAAGC
ATGTACACCTTCGTGACTTCCCATTTGCCACCCGGCTTCAACGAGTACGACTTCGTGCCCGAGAGCTTCG
ACCGGGACAAAACCATCGCCCTGATCATGAACAGTAGTGGCAGTACCGGATTGCCCAAGGGCGTAGCCCT
ACCGCACCGCACCGCTTGTGTCCGATTCAGTCATGCCCGCGACCCCATCTTCGGCAACCAGATCATCCCC
GACACCGCTATCCTCAGCGTGGTGCCATTTCACCACGGCTTCGGCATGTTCACCACGCTGGGCTACTTGA
TCTGCGGCTTTCGGGTCGTGCTCATGTACCGCTTCGAGGAGGAGCTATTCTTGCGCAGCTTGCAAGACTA
TAAGATTCAATCTGCCCTGCTGGTGCCCACACTATTTAGCTTCTTCGCTAAGAGCACTCTCATCGACAAG
TACGACCTAAGCAACTTGCACGAGATCGCCAGCGGCGGGGCGCCGCTCAGCAAGGAGGTAGGTGAGGCCG
TGGCCAAACGCTTCCACCTACCAGGCATCCGCCAGGGCTACGGCCTGACAGAAACAACCAGCGCCATTCT
GATCACCCCCGAAGGGGACGACAAGCCTGGCGCAGTAGGCAAGGTGGTGCCCTTCTTCGAGGCTAAGGTG
GTGGACTTGGACACCGGTAAGACACTGGGTGTGAACCAGCGCGGCGAGCTGTGCGTCCGTGGCCCCATGA
TCATGAGCGGCTACGTTAACAACCCCGAGGCTACAAACGCTCTCATCGACAAGGACGGCTGGCTGCACAG
CGGCGACATCGCCTACTGGGACGAGGACGAGCACTTCTTCATCGTGGACCGGCTGAAGAGCCTGATCAAA
TACAAGGGCTACCAGGTAGCCCCAGCCGAACTGGAGAGCATCCTGCTGCAACACCCCAACATCTTCGACG
CCGGGGTCGCCGGCCTGCCCGACGACGATGCCGGCGAGCTGCCCGCCGCAGTCGTCGTGCTGGAACACGG
TAAAACCATGACCGAGAAGGAGATCGTGGACTATGTGGCCAGCCAGGTTACAACCGCCAAGAAGCTGCGC
GGTGGTGTTGTGTTCGTGGACGAGGTGCCTAAAGGACTGACCGGCAAGTTGGACGCCCGCAAGATCCGCG
AGATTCTCATTAAGGCCAAGAAGGGCGGCAAGATCGCCGTGAATTCTCACGGCTTCCCTCCCGAGGTGGA
GGAGCAGGCCGCCGGCACCCTGCCCATGAGCTGCGCCCAGGAGAGCGGCATGGATAGACACCCTGCTGCT
TGCGCCAGCGCCAGGATCAACGTCTAAGGCCGCGACTCTAGAACGCGTCACTGCGGCTTCCATTTTTTGC
GCTAAGACTACAGACATCAGCGCGTACCGGTTAGTAATGATCGACAATCAACCTCTGGATTACAAAATTT
GTGAAAGATTGACTGGTATTCTTAACTATGTTGCTCCTTTTACGCTATGTGGATACGCTGCTTTAATGCC
TTTGTATCATGCTATTGCTTCCCGTATGGCTTTCATTTTCTCCTCCTTGTATAAATCCTGGTTGCTGTCT
CTTTATGAGGAGTTGTGGCCCGTTGTCAGGCAACGTGGCGTGGTGTGCACTGTGTTTGCTGACGCAACCC
CCACTGGTTGGGGCATTGCCACCACCTGTCAGCTCCTTTCCGGGACTTTCGCTTTCCCCCTCCCTATTGC
CACGGCGGAACTCATCGCCGCCTGCCTTGCCCGCTGCTGGACAGGGGCTCGGCTGTTGGGCACTGACAAT
TCCGTGGTGTTGTCGGGGAAGCTGACGTCCTTTCCATGGCTGCTCGCCTGTGTTGCCACCTGGATTCTGC
GCGGGACGTCCTTCTGCTACGTCCCTTCGGCCCTCAATCCAGCGGACCTTCCTTCCCGCGGCCTGCTGCC
GGCTCTGCGGCCTCTTCCGCGTCTTCGCCTTCGCCCTCAGACGAGTCGGATCTCCCTTTGGGCCGCCTCC
CCGCCTGGCGATGGTACCGGTGTGGAAAGTCCCCAGGCTCCCCAGCAGGCAGAAGTATGCAAAGCATGCA
TCTCAATTAGTCAGCAACCAGGTGTGGAAAGTCCCCAGGCTCCCCAGCAGGCAGAAGTATGCAAAGCATG
CATCTCAATTAGTCAGCAACCATAGTCCCGCCCCTAACTCCGCCCATCCCGCCCCTAACTCCGCCCAGTT
CCGCCCATTCTCCGCCCCATGGCTGACTAATTTTTTTTATTTATGCAGAGGCCGAGGCCGCCTCTGCCTC
TGAGCTATTCCAGAAGTAGTGAGGAGGCTTTTTTGGAGGCCTAGGCTTTTGCAAAAAGCTCCCGGGAGCT
TGTATATCCATTTTCGGATCTGATCAGCACCTAGCATGGTGAGCAAGGGCGAGGAGCTGTTCACCGGGGT
GGTGCCCATCCTGGTCGAGCTGGACGGCGACGTAAACGGCCACAAGTTCAGCGTGTCCGGCGAGGGCGAG
GGCGATGCCACCTACGGCAAGCTGACCCTGAAGTTCATCTGCACCACCGGCAAGCTGCCCGTGCCCTGGC
CCACCCTCGTGACCACCTTCACCTACGGCGTGCAGTGCTTCGCCCGCTACCCCGACCACATGAAGCAGCA
CGACTTCTTCAAGTCCGCCATGCCCGAAGGCTACGTCCAGGAGCGCACCATCTTCTTCAAGGACGACGGC
AACTACAAGACCCGCGCCGAGGTGAAGTTCGAGGGCGACACCCTGGTGAACCGCATCGAGCTGAAGGGCA
TCGACTTCAAGGAGGACGGCAACATCCTGGGGCACAAGCTGGAGTACAACTACAACAGCCACAAGGTCTA
TATCACCGCCGACAAGCAGAAGAACGGCATCAAGGTGAACTTCAAGACCCGCCACAACATCGAGGACGGC
AGCGTGCAGCTCGCCGACCACTACCAGCAGAACACCCCCATCGGCGACGGCCCCGTGCTGCTGCCCGACA
ACCACTACCTGAGCACCCAGTCCGCCCTGAGCAAAGACCCCAACGAGAAGCGCGATCACATGGTCCTGCT
GGAGTTCGTGACCGCCGCCGGGATCACTCTCGGCATGGACGAGCTGTACAAGTAAGGTACCTTTAAGACC
AATGACTTACAAGGCAGCTGTAGATCTTAGCCACTTTTTAAAAGAAAAGGGGGGACTGGAAGGGCTAATT
CACTCCCAACGAAGACAAGATCTGCTTTTTGCTTGTACTGGGTCTCTCTGGTTAGACCAGATCTGAGCCT
GGGAGCTCTCTGGCTAACTAGGGAACCCACTGCTTAAGCCTCAATAAAGCTTGCCTTGAGTGCTTCAAGT
AGTGTGTGCCCGTCTGTTGTGTGACTCTGGTAACTAGAGATCCCTCAGACCCTTTTAGTCAGTGTGGAAA
ATCTCTAGCAGTAGTAGTTCATGTCATCTTATTATTCAGTATTTATAACTTGCAAAGAAATGAATATCAG
AGAGTGAGAGGAACTTGTTTATTGCAGCTTATAATGGTTACAAATAAAGCAATAGCATCACAAATTTCAC
AAATAAAGCATTTTTTTCACTGCATTCTAGTTGTGGTTTGTCCAAACTCATCAATGTATCTTATCATGTC
TGGCTCTAGCTATCCCGCCCCTAACTCCGCCCATCCCGCCCCTAACTCCGCCCAGTTCCGCCCATTCTCC
GCCCCATGGCTGACTAATTTTTTTTATTTATGCAGAGGCCGAGGCCGCCTCGGCCTCTGAGCTATTCCAG
AAGTAGTGAGGAGGCTTTTTTGGAGGCCTAGGGACGTACCCAATTCGCCCTATAGTGAGTCGTATTACGC
GCGCTCACTGGCCGTCGTTTTACAACGTCGTGACTGGGAAAACCCTGGCGTTACCCAACTTAATCGCCTT
GCAGCACATCCCCCTTTCGCCAGCTGGCGTAATAGCGAAGAGGCCCGCACCGATCGCCCTTCCCAACAGT
TGCGCAGCCTGAATGGCGAATGGG
[124 nt withheld, positions 6605-6728]
C
[91 nt withheld, positions 6730-6820]
A
[49 nt withheld, positions 6822-6870]
CCTTTGACGTTGGAGTCCACGTTCTTT
[37 nt withheld, positions 6898-6934]
ACCCTATCTCGGTCTATTCTTTTGATTTATAAGGGATTTTGCCGATTTCGGCCTATTGGTTAAAAAATGA
GCTGATTTAACAAAAATTTAACGCGAATTTTAACAAAATATTAACGCTTACAATTTAGGTGGCACTTTTC
GGGGAAATGTGCGCGGAACCCCTATTTGTTTATTTTTCTAAATACATTCAAATATGTATCCGCTCATGAG
ACAATAACCCTGATAAATGCTTCAATAATATTGAAAAAGGAAGAGTATGAGTATTCAACATTTCCGTGTC
GCCCTTATTCCCTTTTTTGCGGCATTTTGCCTTCCTGTTTTTGCTCACCCAGAAACGCTGGTGAAAGTAA
AAGATGCTGAAGATCAGTTGGGTGCACGAGTGGGTTACATCGAACTGGATCTCAACAGCGGTAAGATCCT
TGAGAGTTTTCGCCCCGAAGAACGTTTTCCAATGATGAGCACTTTTAAAGTTCTGCTATGTGGCGCGGTA
TTATCCCGTATTGACGCCGGGCAAGAGCAACTCGGTCGCCGCATACACTATTCTCAGAATGACTTGGTTG
AGTACTCACCAGTCACAGAAAAGCATCTTACGGATGGCATGACAGTAAGAGAATTATGCAGTGCTGCCAT
AACCATGAGTGATAACACTGCGGCCAACTTACTTCTGACAACGATCGGAGGACCGAAGGAGCTAACCGCT
TTTTTGCACAACATGGGGGATCATGTAACTCGCCTTGATCGTTGGGAACCGGAGCTGAATGAAGCCATAC
CAAACGACGAGCGTGACACCACGATGCCTGTAGCAATGGCAACAACGTTGCGCAAACTATTAACTGGCGA
ACTACTTACTCTAGCTTCCCGGCAACAATTAATAGACTGGATGGAGGCGGATAAAGTTGCAGGACCACTT
CTGCGCTCGGCCCTTCCGGCTGGCTGGTTTATTGCTGATAAATCTGGAGCCGGTGAGCGTGGGTCTCGCG
GTATCATTGCAGCACTGGGGCCAGATGGTAAGCCCTCCCGTATCGTAGTTATCTACACGACGGGGAGTCA
GGCAACTATGGATGAACGAAATAGACAGATCGCTGAGATAGGTGCCTCACTGATTAAGCATTGGTAACTG
TCAGACCAAGTTTACTCATATATACTTTAGATTGATTTAAAACTTCATTTTTAATTTAAAAGGATCTAGG
TGAAGATCCTTTTTGATAATCTCATGACCAAAATCCCTTAACGTGAGTTTTCGTTCCACTGAGCGTCAGA
CCCCGTAGAAAAGATCAAAGGATCTTCTTGAGATCCTTTTTTTCTGCGCGTAATCTGCTGCTTGCAAACA
AAAAAACCACCGCTACCAGCGGTGGTTTGTTTGCCGGATCAAGAGCTACCAACTCTTTTTCCGAAGGTAA
CTGGCTTCAGCAGAGCGCAGATACCAAATACTGTTCTTCTAGTGTAGCCGTAGTTAGGCCACCACTTCAA
GAACTCTGTAGCACCGCCTACATACCTCGCTCTGCTAATCCTGTTACCAGTGGCTGCTGCCAGTGGCGAT
AAGTCGTGTCTTACCGGGTTGGACTCAAGACGATAGTTACCGGATAAGGCGCAGCGGTCGGGCTGAACGG
GGGGTTCGTGCACACAGCCCAGCTTGGAGCGAACGACCTACACCGAACTGAGATACCTACAGCGTGAGCT
ATGAGAAAGCGCCACGCTTCCCGAAGGGAGAAAGGCGGACAGGTATCCGGTAAGCGGCAGGGTCGGAACA
GGAGAGCGCACGAGGGAGCTTCCAGGGGGAAACGCCTGGTATCTTTATAGTCCTGTCGGGTTTCGCCACC
TCTGACTTGAGCGTCGATTTTTGTGATGCTCGTCAGGGGGGCGGAGCCTATGGAAAAACGCCAGCAACGC
GGCCTTTTTACGGTTCCTGGCCTTTTGCTGGCCTTTTGCTCACATGTTCTTTCCTGCGTTATCCCCTGAT
TCTGTGGATAACCGTATTACCGCCTTTGAGTGAGCTGATACCGCTCGCCGCAGCCGAACGACCGAGCGCA
GCGAGTCAGTGAGCGAGGAAGCGGAAGAGCGCCCAATACGCAAACCGCCTCTCCCCGCGCGTTGGCCGAT
TCATTAATGCAGCTGGCACGACAGGTTTCCCGACTGGAAAGCGGGCAGTGAGCGCAACGCAATTAATGTG
AGTTAGCTCACTCATTAGGCACCCCAGGCTTTACACTTTATGCTTCCGGCTCGTATGTTGTGTGGAATTG
TGAGCGGATAACAATTTCACACAGGAAACAGCTATGACCATGATTACGCCAAGCGCGCAATTAACCCTCA
CTAAAGGGAACAAAAGCTGGAGCTGCAAGCTT
